Addgene plasmid #106793: gh134
Purpose: expression of gRNA targeting CHSY3
Depositing lab: Eric-Paul Bennett. Depositing organization: University of Copenhagen. Publication: A validated gRNA library for CRISPR/Cas9 targeting of the human glycosyltransferase genome. Narimatsu Y, Joshi HJ, Zhang Y, Gomes C, Chen YH, Lorenzetti F, Furukawa S, Schjoldager K, Hansen L, Clausen H, Bennett EP, Wandall HH. Glycobiology. 2018 Jan 5. pii: 4791732. doi: 10.1093/glycob/cwx101. PubMed 29315387.
Backbone
  Vector backbone: EPB104
  Backbone manufacturer: Eric-Paul Bennett (Addgene plasmid # 68369)
  Backbone size w/o insert (bp): 2376
  Vector type: Mammalian Expression
Growth in bacteria
  Bacterial resistance: Ampicillin, 100 μg/mL
  Growth temperature: 37°C
  Growth strain: DH5alpha
  Copy number: High Copy
Gene/Insert
  Gene/Insert name: CHSY3
  gRNA/shRNA sequence: TCTCGGCTAAAGATCATGCC
  Species: H. sapiens (human)
  Entrez Gene: CHSY3 (a.k.a. CHSY2, CSS3)
  Cloning method: Restriction Enzyme; 5′ cloning site unknown (unknown if destroyed); 3′ cloning site unknown (unknown if destroyed)
  Sequencing primers: 5′ T7NP
Terms and licenses: Academic/Nonprofit Terms; Industry Terms: Not Available to Industry
How to cite: gh134 was a gift from Eric-Paul Bennett (Addgene plasmid # 106793 ; http://n2t.net/addgene:106793 ; RRID:Addgene_106793)
