[The description below was written by a language model from this plasmid's Addgene catalogue record and pLannotate feature annotations shown in this document.]
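Description:
gh134 is a small (about 2.7 kb) mammalian guide RNA expression plasmid built on the EPB104 backbone, carrying a single CRISPR guide directed against human CHSY3 (also known as CHSY2 or CSS3), a gene included in a library covering the human glycosyltransferase genome. It is propagated in E. coli as a high-copy plasmid through a ColE1/pUC-type origin and selected with ampicillin via the β-lactamase gene and its native promoter. The annotation also picks up short remnants typical of a general cloning vector lineage, including fragments of an M13 origin, lacZα, lacI and an RSF origin. These are partial and are unlikely to be functional parts of the design.

The working cassette consists of the human U6 promoter, an RNA polymerase III promoter suited to producing short, uncapped transcripts, followed by a gap of roughly 30 nt that would accommodate the CHSY3-specific protospacer, and then the Streptococcus pyogenes Cas9 guide RNA scaffold. Transcription therefore yields a complete single guide RNA. A T7 promoter lies just upstream of the U6 element and corresponds to the region used for sequence verification of the insert. The plasmid encodes no Cas9 and no mammalian selection marker or reporter, so the nuclease has to be supplied separately, for example from a co-transfected plasmid or a Cas9-expressing cell line. The guide was inserted by restriction enzyme cloning, though the sites used are not recorded. According to the record, the construct belongs to a validated gRNA collection, and its use is Cas9-mediated targeting of CHSY3 in human cells.
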