Features (pLannotate 1.2.2; 10 found; start..end, strand, type, name):
      3..134     -  rep_origin     M13 ori (fragment): M13 bacteriophage origin of replication; arrow indicates direction of (+) strand synthesis
    155..311     -  CDS            lacZα (fragment): LacZα fragment of β-galactosidase; lacZ fragment
    320..338     +  promoter       T7 promoter: promoter for bacteriophage T7 RNA polymerase
    398..638     +  promoter       U6 promoter: RNA polymerase III promoter for human U6 snRNA
    668..743     +  misc_RNA       gRNA scaffold: guide RNA scaffold for the Streptococcus pyogenes CRISPR/Cas9 system
    790..837     -  CDS            lacI (fragment): lac repressor; lacI; The lac repressor binds to the lac operator to inhibit transcription in E. coli. This inhibition can be relieved by adding lactose or isopropyl-β-D-thiogalactopyranoside (IPTG).
    874..914     -  rep_origin     RSF ori (fragment): Plasmids containing the RSF 1030 origin of replication can be propagated in E. coli cells that contain additional plasmids with compatible origins.
    992..1580    -  rep_origin     ori: high-copy-number ColE1/pMB1/pBR322/pUC origin of replication
   1751..2611    -  CDS            AmpR: β-lactamase; bla; confers resistance to ampicillin, carbenicillin, and related antibiotics
   2612..2716    -  promoter       AmpR promoter: bla
>Addgene plasmid #106793 | gh134 | addgene full sequence | sequence record 221303 | Addgene Assembled Full Sequence
CTAAATTGTAAGCGTTAATATTTTGTTAAAATTCGCGTTAAATTTTTGTTAAATCAGCTCATTTTTTAAC
CAATAGGCCGAAATCGGCAAAATCCCTTATAAATCAAAAGAATAGACCGAGATAGGGTTGAGTGGCCGCT
ACAGGGCGCTCCCATTCGCCATTCAGGCTGCGCAACTGTTGGGAAGGGCGTTTCGGTGCGGGCCTCTTCG
CTATTACGCCAGCTGGCGAAAGGGGGATGTGCTGCAAGGCGATTAAGTTGGGTAACGCCAGGGTTTTCCC
AGTCACGACGTTGTAAAACGACGGCCAGTGAGCGCGACGTAATACGACTCACTATAGGGCGAATTGGCGG
AAGGCCGTCAAGGCCACGTGTCTTGTCCAGAGCTCGATATCGAATTCGAGGGCCTATTTCCCATGATTCC
TTCATATTTGCATATACGATACAAGGCTGTTAGAGAGATAATTGGAATTAATTTGACTGTAAACACAAAG
ATATTAGTACAAAATACGTGACGTAGAAAGTAATAATTTCTTGGGTAGTTTGCAGTTTTAAAATTATGTT
TTAAAATGGACTATCATATGCTTACCGTAACTTGAAAGTATTTCGATTTCTTGGCTTTATATATCTTGTG
GAAAGGACGAAACACCGTCTCGGCTAAAGATCATGCCGTTTTAGAGCTAGAAATAGCAAGTTAAAATAAG
GCTAGTCCGTTATCAACTTGAAAAAGTGGCACCGAGTCGGTGCTTTTTTTGGTACCTGGAGCACAAGACT
GGCCTCATGGGCCTTCCGCTCACTGCCCGCTTTCCAGTCGGGAAACCTGTCGTGCCAGCTGCATTAACAT
GGTCATAGCTGTTTCCTTGCGTATTGGGCGCTCTCCGCTTCCTCGCTCACTGACTCGCTGCGCTCGGTCG
TTCGGGTAAAGCCTGGGGTGCCTAATGAGCAAAAGGCCAGCAAAAGGCCAGGAACCGTAAAAAGGCCGCG
TTGCTGGCGTTTTTCCATAGGCTCCGCCCCCCTGACGAGCATCACAAAAATCGACGCTCAAGTCAGAGGT
GGCGAAACCCGACAGGACTATAAAGATACCAGGCGTTTCCCCCTGGAAGCTCCCTCGTGCGCTCTCCTGT
TCCGACCCTGCCGCTTACCGGATACCTGTCCGCCTTTCTCCCTTCGGGAAGCGTGGCGCTTTCTCATAGC
TCACGCTGTAGGTATCTCAGTTCGGTGTAGGTCGTTCGCTCCAAGCTGGGCTGTGTGCACGAACCCCCCG
TTCAGCCCGACCGCTGCGCCTTATCCGGTAACTATCGTCTTGAGTCCAACCCGGTAAGACACGACTTATC
GCCACTGGCAGCAGCCACTGGTAACAGGATTAGCAGAGCGAGGTATGTAGGCGGTGCTACAGAGTTCTTG
AAGTGGTGGCCTAACTACGGCTACACTAGAAGAACAGTATTTGGTATCTGCGCTCTGCTGAAGCCAGTTA
CCTTCGGAAAAAGAGTTGGTAGCTCTTGATCCGGCAAACAAACCACCGCTGGTAGCGGTGGTTTTTTTGT
TTGCAAGCAGCAGATTACGCGCAGAAAAAAAGGATCTCAAGAAGATCCTTTGATCTTTTCTACGGGGTCT
GACGCTCAGTGGAACGAAAACTCACGTTAAGGGATTTTGGTCATGAGATTATCAAAAAGGATCTTCACCT
AGATCCTTTTAAATTAAAAATGAAGTTTTAAATCAATCTAAAGTATATATGAGTAAACTTGGTCTGACAG
TTACCAATGCTTAATCAGTGAGGCACCTATCTCAGCGATCTGTCTATTTCGTTCATCCATAGTTGCCTGA
CTCCCCGTCGTGTAGATAACTACGATACGGGAGGGCTTACCATCTGGCCCCAGTGCTGCAATGATACCGC
GAGAACCACGCTCACCGGCTCCAGATTTATCAGCAATAAACCAGCCAGCCGGAAGGGCCGAGCGCAGAAG
TGGTCCTGCAACTTTATCCGCCTCCATCCAGTCTATTAATTGTTGCCGGGAAGCTAGAGTAAGTAGTTCG
CCAGTTAATAGTTTGCGCAACGTTGTTGCCATTGCTACAGGCATCGTGGTGTCACGCTCGTCGTTTGGTA
TGGCTTCATTCAGCTCCGGTTCCCAACGATCAAGGCGAGTTACATGATCCCCCATGTTGTGCAAAAAAGC
GGTTAGCTCCTTCGGTCCTCCGATCGTTGTCAGAAGTAAGTTGGCCGCAGTGTTATCACTCATGGTTATG
GCAGCACTGCATAATTCTCTTACTGTCATGCCATCCGTAAGATGCTTTTCTGTGACTGGTGAGTACTCAA
CCAAGTCATTCTGAGAATAGTGTATGCGGCGACCGAGTTGCTCTTGCCCGGCGTCAATACGGGATAATAC
CGCGCCACATAGCAGAACTTTAAAAGTGCTCATCATTGGAAAACGTTCTTCGGGGCGAAAACTCTCAAGG
ATCTTACCGCTGTTGAGATCCAGTTCGATGTAACCCACTCGTGCACCCAACTGATCTTCAGCATCTTTTA
CTTTCACCAGCGTTTCTGGGTGAGCAAAAACAGGAAGGCAAAATGCCGCAAAAAAGGGAATAAGGGCGAC
ACGGAAATGTTGAATACTCATACTCTTCCTTTTTCAATATTATTGAAGCATTTATCAGGGTTATTGTCTC
ATGAGCGGATACATATTTGAATGTATTTAGAAAAATAAACAAATAGGGGTTCCGCGCACATTTCCCCGAA
AAGTGCCAC
