>Addgene plasmid #106793 | gh134 | addgene partial sequence | sequence record 221304 | hU6-F 5'-GAGGGCCTATTTCCCATGATT-3'
AATTGGAATTAATTTGACTGTAAACACAAAGATATTAGTACAAAATACGTGACGTAGAAAGTAATAATTT
CTTGGGTAGTTTGCAGTTTTAAAATTATGTTTTAAAATGGACTATCATATGCTTACCGTAACTTGAAAGT
ATTTCGATTTCTTGGCTTTATATATCTTGTGGAAAGGACGAAACACCGTCTCGGCTAAAGATCATGCCGT
TTTAGAGCTAGAAATAGCAAGTTAAAATAAGGCTAGTCCGTTATCAACTTGAAAAAGTGGCACCGAGTCG
GTGCTTTTTTTGGTACCTGGAGCACAAGACTGGCCTCATGGGCCTTCCGCTCACTGCCCGCTTTCCAGTC
GGGAAACCTGTCGTGCCAGCTGCATTAACATGGTCATAGCTGTTTCCTTGCGTATTGGGCGCTCTCCGCT
TCCTCGCTCACTGACTCGCTGCGCTCGGTCGTTCGGGTAAAGCCTGGGGTGCCTAATGAGCAAAAGGCCA
GCAAAAGGCCAGGAACCGTAAAAAGGCCGCGTTGCTGGCGTTTTTCCATAGGCTCCGCCCCCCTGACGAG
CATCACAAAAATCGACGCTCAAGTCAGAGGTGGCGAAACCCGACAGGACTATAAAGATACCAGGCGTTTC
CCCCTGGAAGCTCCCTCGTGCGCTCTCCTGTTCCGACCCTGCCGCTTACCGGATACCTGTCCGCCTTTCT
CCCTTCGGGAAGCGTGGCGCTTTCTCATAGCTCACGCTGTAGGTATCTCAGTTCGGTGTA
